>Addgene plasmid #185771 | PGK-SMASH-NTERM-GFP | addgene full sequence | sequence record 372503 | Addgene NGS Result
GCGCCCAATACGCAAACCGCCTCTCCCCGCGCGTTGGCCGATTCATTAATGCAGCTGGCACGACAGGTTT
CCCGACTGGAAAGCGGGCAGTGAGCGCAACGCAATTAATGTGAGTTAGCTCACTCATTAGGCACCCCAGG
CTTTACACTTTATGCTTCCGGCTCGTATGTTGTGTGGAATTGTGAGCGGATAACAATTTCACACAGGAAA
CAGCTATGACCATGATTACGCCAAGCGCGCAATTAACCCTCACTAAAGGGAACAAAAGCTGGAGCTGCAA
GCTTAATGTAGTCTTATGCAATACTCTTGTAGTCTTGCAACATGGTAACGATGAGTTAGCAACATGCCTT
ACAAGGAGAGAAAAAGCACCGTGCATGCCGATTGGTGGAAGTAAGGTGGTACGATCGTGCCTTATTAGGA
AGGCAACAGACGGGTCTGACATGGATTGGACGAACCACTGAATTGCCGCATTGCAGAGATATTGTATTTA
AGTGCCTAGCTCGATACATAAACGGGTCTCTCTGGTTAGACCAGATCTGAGCCTGGGAGCTCTCTGGCTA
ACTAGGGAACCCACTGCTTAAGCCTCAATAAAGCTTGCCTTGAGTGCTTCAAGTAGTGTGTGCCCGTCTG
TTGTGTGACTCTGGTAACTAGAGATCCCTCAGACCCTTTTAGTCAGTGTGGAAAATCTCTAGCAGTGGCG
CCCGAACAGGGACTTGAAAGCGAAAGGGAAACCAGAGGAGCTCTCTCGACGCAGGACTCGGCTTGCTGAA
GCGCGCACGGCAAGAGGCGAGGGGCGGCGACTGGTGAGTACGCCAAAAATTTTGACTAGCGGAGGCTAGA
AGGAGAGAGATGGGTGCGAGAGCGTCAGTATTAAGCGGGGGAGAATTAGATCGCGATGGGAAAAAATTCG
GTTAAGGCCAGGGGGAAAGAAAAAATATAAATTAAAACATATAGTATGGGCAAGCAGGGAGCTAGAACGA
TTCGCAGTTAATCCTGGCCTGTTAGAAACATCAGAAGGCTGTAGACAAATACTGGGACAGCTACAACCAT
CCCTTCAGACAGGATCAGAAGAACTTAGATCATTATATAATACAGTAGCAACCCTCTATTGTGTGCATCA
AAGGATAGAGATAAAAGACACCAAGGAAGCTTTAGACAAGATAGAGGAAGAGCAAAACAAAAGTAAGACC
ACCGCACAGCAAGCGGCCGCTGATCTTCAGACCTGGAGGAGGAGATATGAGGGACAATTGGAGAAGTGAA
TTATATAAATATAAAGTAGTAAAAATTGAACCATTAGGAGTAGCACCCACCAAGGCAAAGAGAAGAGTGG
TGCAGAGAGAAAAAAGAGCAGTGGGAATAGGAGCTTTGTTCCTTGGGTTCTTGGGAGCAGCAGGAAGCAC
TATGGGCGCAGCGTCAATGACGCTGACGGTACAGGCCAGACAATTATTGTCTGGTATAGTGCAGCAGCAG
AACAATTTGCTGAGGGCTATTGAGGCGCAACAGCATCTGTTGCAACTCACAGTCTGGGGCATCAAGCAGC
TCCAGGCAAGAATCCTGGCTGTGGAAAGATACCTAAAGGATCAACAGCTCCTGGGGATTTGGGGTTGCTC
TGGAAAACTCATTTGCACCACTGCTGTGCCTTGGAATGCTAGTTGGAGTAATAAATCTCTGGAACAGATT
TGGAATCACACGACCTGGATGGAGTGGGACAGAGAAATTAACAATTACACAAGCTTAATACACTCCTTAA
TTGAAGAATCGCAAAACCAGCAAGAAAAGAATGAACAAGAATTATTGGAATTAGATAAATGGGCAAGTTT
GTGGAATTGGTTTAACATAACAAATTGGCTGTGGTATATAAAATTATTCATAATGATAGTAGGAGGCTTG
GTAGGTTTAAGAATAGTTTTTGCTGTACTTTCTATAGTGAATAGAGTTAGGCAGGGATATTCACCATTAT
CGTTTCAGACCCACCTCCCAACCCCGAGGGGACCCTATTCCAGCACATATGTTGCGCCTTTTCCAAGGCA
GCCCTGGGTTTGCGCAGGGACGCGGCTGCTCTGGGCGTGGTTCCGGGAAACGCAGCGGCGCCGACCCTGG
GTCTCGCACATTCTTCACGTCCGTTCGCAGCGTCACCCGGATCTTCGCCGCTACCCTTGTGGGCCCCCCG
GCGACGCTTCCTGCTCCGCCCCTAAGTCGGGAAGGTTCCTTGCGGTTCGCGGCGTGCCGGACGTGACAAA
CGGAAGCCGCACGTCTCACTAGTACCCTCGCAGACGGACAGCGCCAGGGAGCAATGGCAGCGCGCCGACC
GCGATGGGCTGTGGCCAATAGCGGCTGCTCAGCAGGGCGCGCCGAGAGCAGCGGCCGGGAAGGGGCGGTG
CGGGAGGCGGGGTGTGGGGCGGTAGTGTGGGCCCTGTTCCTGCCCGCGCGGTGTTCCGCATTCTGCAAGC
CTCCGGAGCGCACGTCGGCAGTCGGCTCCCTCGTTGACCGAATCACCGACCTCTCTCCCCAGCAGACTGA
GTCGGCCGGTCGAATCAAGCTTATCGATACCGTCGACTCCGGAATAGCCACCATAGCCACCGCCACCATG
ACCGAGTACAAGCCAACTGTCCGCTTGGCAACCCGCGACGATGTGCCCAGGGCCGTCCGCACGCTGGCTG
CTGCCTTCGCCGACTACCCAGCCACCCGCCACACCGTGGACCCGGACCGCCACATCGAGCGCGTCACCGA
GCTGCAGGAGCTCTTCCTCACCCGAGTTGGCCTTGACATTGGCAAGGTCTGGGTGGCGGACGACGGTGCT
GCCGTGGCCGTCTGGACCACCCCCGAGTCGGTCGAGGCTGGCGCCGTGTTCGCCGAGATCGGGCCGCGCA
TGGCCGAGCTTTCGGGCTCCCGGTTGGCTGCCCAACAGCAGATGGAGGGGCTGTTGGCACCCCACCGCCC
CAAGGAGCCGGCCTGGTTCCTGGCCACAGTTGGTGTCTCTCCCGACCACCAGGGCAAGGGCCTGGGCAGC
GCCGTGGTGCTGCCTGGGGTCGAGGCTGCCGAGCGCGCTGGCGTCCCTGCCTTCCTGGAGACCTCTGCCC
CTCGCAACTTGCCCTTCTACGAGCGCCTGGGCTTCACCGTCACCGCGGACGTCGAGGTGCCCGAGGGGCC
GCGCACCTGGTGCATGACCCGCAAGCCTGGGGCAGGCTCCGGAGCCACCAACTTTTCCCTGCTGAAGCAG
GCTGGCGACGTCGAGGAGAACCCTGGCCCTGCGCCCATCACGGCGTACGCCCAGCAGACGAGAGGCCTCC
TAGGGTGTATAATCACCAGCCTGACTGGCCGGGACAAAAACCAAGTGGAGGGTGAGGTCCAGATCGTGTC
AACTGCTACCCAAACCTTCCTGGCAACGTGCATCAATGGGGTATGCTGGGCAGTCTACCACGGGGCCGGA
ACGAGGACCATCGCATCACCCAAGGGTCCTGTCATCCAGATGTATACCAATGTGGACCAAGACCTTGTGG
GCTGGCCCGCTCCTCAAGGTTCCCGCTCATTGACACCCTGTACCTGCGGCTCCTCGGACCTTTACCTGGT
CACGAGGCACGCCGATGTCATTCCCGTGCGCCGGCGAGGTGATAGCAGGGGTAGCCTGCTTTCGCCCCGG
CCCATTTCCTACTTGAAAGGCTCCTCGGGGGGTCCGCTGTTGTGCCCCGCGGGACACGCCGTGGGCCTAT
TCAGGGCCGCGGTGTGCACCCGTGGAGTGGCTAAAGCGGTGGACTTTATCCCTGTGGAGAACCTAGAGAC
AACCATGAGATCCCCGGTGTTCACGGACAACTCCTCTCCACCAGCAGTCACCCTGACGCACCCAATCACC
AAAATCGATACCAAATACATCATGACATGCATGTCGGCCGACCTGGAGGTCGTCACGAGCACCTGGGTGC
TCGTTGGCGGCGTCCTGGCTGCTCTGGCCGCGTATTGCCTGTCAACAGGCTGCGTGGTCATAGTGGGCAG
GATCGTCTTGTCCGGGAAGCCGGCAGGCAGTAGCGGAAGCAGTATTATACCTGACAGGGAGGTTCTCTAC
CAGGAGTTCGAAGATGTCGTGCCATGCTCAATGGGCGGTAAGCCTATCCCTAACCCTCTCCTCGGTCTCG
ATTCTACGGCTGAAGCTGCTGCAAAGGAAGCTGCAGCTAAGGAGGCTGCAGCTAAGGCTGGATCCGTCAG
TAAAGGGGAAGAATTGTTTACGGGTGTTGTTCCGATACTTGTTGAATTGGATGGGGATGTGAATGGTCAT
AAATTTTCCGTTAGTGGTGAAGGGGAAGGTGACGCTACTTATGGTAAATTGACATTGAAATTTATTTGTA
CTACAGGAAAACTTCCAGTCCCATGGCCGACTTTGGTAACGACTCTTACATATGGAGTCCAATGTTTTAG
TAGGTATCCAGATCACATGAAACAACATGATTTCTTTAAATCAGCAATGCCTGAGGGATATGTTCAAGAA
CGAACAATATTCTTTAAAGATGATGGGAACTATAAGACAAGGGCAGAAGTCAAATTTGAAGGTGATACAC
TCGTTAATCGGATTGAACTGAAAGGGATAGATTTTAAGGAAGATGGGAATATTCTTGGGCACAAACTTGA
ATATAATTATAATTCCCATAATGTATACATAATGGCTGACAAGCAGAAGAATGGAATTAAAGTCAATTTT
AAAATAAGGCATAATATAGAAGATGGGAGTGTCCAATTGGCTGATCATTACCAACAAAATACACCTATTG
GGGATGGTCCTGTCCTCTTGCCTGATAATCATTATCTTTCTACACAATCTGCTCTCTCAAAGGACCCTAA
TGAAAAGCGCGACCATATGGTGTTGTTGGAATTTGTCACTGCTGCAGGCATTACCCTGGGAATGGATGAA
CTCTATAAATGAGAATTCTAGGGCTCCGGAGTACAAGTAAACTAAGCTTGGCGTAACTAGATCTTGAGAC
AAATGGCAGTATTCATCCACAATTTTAAAAGAAAAGGGGGGATTGGGGGGTACAGTGCAGGGGAAAGAAT
AGTAGACATAATAGCAACAGACATACAAACTAAAGAATTACAAAAACAAATTACAAAAATTCAAAATTTT
CGGGTTTATTACAGGGACAGCAGAGATCCACTTTGGGCTCGAGCTTGGTTCATTCTCAAGCCTACGCGTT
AAGTCGACAATCAACCTCTGGATTACAAAATTTGTGAAAGATTGACTGGTATTCTTAACTATGTTGCTCC
TTTTACGCTATGTGGATACGCTGCTTTAATGCCTTTGTATCATGCTATTGCTTCCCGTATGGCTTTCATT
TTCTCCTCCTTGTATAAATCCTGGTTGCTGTCTCTTTATGAGGAGTTGTGGCCCGTTGTCAGGCAACGTG
GCGTGGTGTGCACTGTGTTTGCTGACGCAACCCCCACTGGTTGGGGCATTGCCACCACCTGTCAGCTCCT
TTCCGGGACTTTCGCTTTCCCCCTCCCTATTGCCACGGCGGAACTCATCGCCGCCTGCCTTGCCCGCTGC
TGGACAGGGGCTCGGCTGTTGGGCACTGACAATTCCGTGGTGTTGTCGGGGAAATCATCGTCCTTTCCTT
GGCTGCTCGCCTGTGTTGCCACCTGGATTCTGCGCGGGACGTCCTTCTGCTACGTCCCTTCGGCCCTCAA
TCCAGCGGACCTTCCTTCCCGCGGCCTGCTGCCGGCTCTGCGGCCTCTTCCGCGTCTTCGCCTTCGCCCT
CAGACGAGTCGGATCTCCCTTTGGGCCGCCTCCCCGCGTCGACTTTAAGACCAATGACTTACAAGGCAGC
TGTAGATCTTAGCCACTTTTTAAAAGAAAAGGGGGGACTGGAAGGGCTAATTCACTCCCAACGAAGACAA
GATCTGCTTTTTGCTTGTACTGGGTCTCTCTGGTTAGACCAGATCTGAGCCTGGGAGCTCTCTGGCTAAC
TAGGGAACCCACTGCTTAAGCCTCAATAAAGCTTGCCTTGAGTGCTTCAAGTAGTGTGTGCCCGTCTGTT
GTGTGACTCTGGTAACTAGAGATCCCTCAGACCCTTTTAGTCAGTGTGGAAAATCTCTAGCAGTACGTAT
AGTAGTTCATGTCATCTTATTATTCAGTATTTATAACTTGCAAAGAAATGAATATCAGAGAGTGAGAGGA
ACTTGTTTATTGCAGCTTATAATGGTTACAAATAAAGCAATAGCATCACAAATTTCACAAATAAAGCATT
TTTTTCACTGCATTCTAGTTGTGGTTTGTCCAAACTCATCAATGTATCTTATCATGTCTGGCTCTAGCTA
TCCCGCCCCTAACTCCGCCCATCCCGCCCCTAACTCCGCCCAGTTCCGCCCATTCTCCGCCCCATGGCTG
ACTAATTTTTTTTATTTATGCAGAGGCCGAGGCCGCCTCGGCCTCTGAGCTATTCCAGAAGTAGTGAGGA
GGCTTTTTTGGAGGCCTAGGGACGTACCCAATTCGCCCTATAGTGAGTCGTATTACGCGCGCTCACTGGC
CGTCGTTTTACAACGTCGTGACTGGGAAAACCCTGGCGTTACCCAACTTAATCGCCTTGCAGCACATCCC
CCTTTCGCCAGCTGGCGTAATAGCGAAGAGGCCCGCACCGATCGCCCTTCCCAACAGTTGCGCAGCCTGA
ATGGCGAATGGG
[124 nt withheld, positions 6663-6786]
C
[91 nt withheld, positions 6788-6878]
A
[49 nt withheld, positions 6880-6928]
CCTTTGACGTTGGAGTCCACGTTCTTT
[37 nt withheld, positions 6956-6992]
ACCCTATCTCGGTCTATTCTTTTGATTTATAAGGGATTTTGCCGATTTCGGCCTATTGGTTAAAAAATGA
GCTGATTTAACAAAAATTTAACGCGAATTTTAACAAAATATTAACGCTTACAATTTAGGTGGCACTTTTC
GGGGAAATGTGCGCGGAACCCCTATTTGTTTATTTTTCTAAATACATTCAAATATGTATCCGCTCATGAG
ACAATAACCCTGATAAATGCTTCAATAATATTGAAAAAGGAAGAGTATGAGTATTCAACATTTCCGTGTC
GCCCTTATTCCCTTTTTTGCGGCATTTTGCCTTCCTGTTTTTGCTCACCCAGAAACGCTGGTGAAAGTAA
AAGATGCTGAAGATCAGTTGGGTGCACGAGTGGGTTACATCGAACTGGATCTCAACAGCGGTAAGATCCT
TGAGAGTTTTCGCCCCGAAGAACGTTTTCCAATGATGAGCACTTTTAAAGTTCTGCTATGTGGCGCGGTA
TTATCCCGTATTGACGCCGGGCAAGAGCAACTCGGTCGCCGCATACACTATTCTCAGAATGACTTGGTTG
AGTACTCACCAGTCACAGAAAAGCATCTTACGGATGGCATGACAGTAAGAGAATTATGCAGTGCTGCCAT
AACCATGAGTGATAACACTGCGGCCAACTTACTTCTGACAACGATCGGAGGACCGAAGGAGCTAACCGCT
TTTTTGCACAACATGGGGGATCATGTAACTCGCCTTGATCGTTGGGAACCGGAGCTGAATGAAGCCATAC
CAAACGACGAGCGTGACACCACGATGCCTGTAGCAATGGCAACAACGTTGCGCAAACTATTAACTGGCGA
ACTACTTACTCTAGCTTCCCGGCAACAATTAATAGACTGGATGGAGGCGGATAAAGTTGCAGGACCACTT
CTGCGCTCGGCCCTTCCGGCTGGCTGGTTTATTGCTGATAAATCTGGAGCCGGTGAGCGTGGGTCTCGCG
GTATCATTGCAGCACTGGGGCCAGATGGTAAGCCCTCCCGTATCGTAGTTATCTACACGACGGGGAGTCA
GGCAACTATGGATGAACGAAATAGACAGATCGCTGAGATAGGTGCCTCACTGATTAAGCATTGGTAACTG
TCAGACCAAGTTTACTCATATATACTTTAGATTGATTTAAAACTTCATTTTTAATTTAAAAGGATCTAGG
TGAAGATCCTTTTTGATAATCTCATGACCAAAATCCCTTAACGTGAGTTTTCGTTCCACTGAGCGTCAGA
CCCCGTAGAAAAGATCAAAGGATCTTCTTGAGATCCTTTTTTTCTGCGCGTAATCTGCTGCTTGCAAACA
AAAAAACCACCGCTACCAGCGGTGGTTTGTTTGCCGGATCAAGAGCTACCAACTCTTTTTCCGAAGGTAA
CTGGCTTCAGCAGAGCGCAGATACCAAATACTGTTCTTCTAGTGTAGCCGTAGTTAGGCCACCACTTCAA
GAACTCTGTAGCACCGCCTACATACCTCGCTCTGCTAATCCTGTTACCAGTGGCTGCTGCCAGTGGCGAT
AAGTCGTGTCTTACCGGGTTGGACTCAAGACGATAGTTACCGGATAAGGCGCAGCGGTCGGGCTGAACGG
GGGGTTCGTGCACACAGCCCAGCTTGGAGCGAACGACCTACACCGAACTGAGATACCTACAGCGTGAGCT
ATGAGAAAGCGCCACGCTTCCCGAAGGGAGAAAGGCGGACAGGTATCCGGTAAGCGGCAGGGTCGGAACA
GGAGAGCGCACGAGGGAGCTTCCAGGGGGAAACGCCTGGTATCTTTATAGTCCTGTCGGGTTTCGCCACC
TCTGACTTGAGCGTCGATTTTTGTGATGCTCGTCAGGGGGGCGGAGCCTATGGAAAAACGCCAGCAACGC
GGCCTTTTTACGGTTCCTGGCCTTTTGCTGGCCTTTTGCTCACATGTTCTTTCCTGCGTTATCCCCTGAT
TCTGTGGATAACCGTATTACCGCCTTTGAGTGAGCTGATACCGCTCGCCGCAGCCGAACGACCGAGCGCA
GCGAGTCAGTGAGCGAGGAAGCGGAAGA
Features (pLannotate 1.2.2; 30 found; start..end, strand, type, name):
      1..93      +  CDS            lacI (fragment): lac repressor; lacI; The lac repressor binds to the lac operator to inhibit transcription in E. coli. This inhibition can be relieved by adding lactose or isopropyl-β-D-thiogalactopyranoside (IPTG).
    106..127     +  protein_bind   CAP binding site: CAP binding activates transcription in the presence of cAMP. E. coli catabolite activator protein
    142..172     +  promoter       lac promoter: promoter for the E. coli lac operon
    180..196     +  protein_bind   lac operator: The lac repressor binds to the lac operator to inhibit transcription in E. coli. This inhibition can be relieved by adding lactose or isopropyl-β-D-thiogalactopyranoside (IPTG). lac repressor encoded by lacI
    241..259     +  promoter       T3 promoter: promoter for bacteriophage T3 RNA polymerase
    287..513     +  promoter       RSV promoter: Rous sarcoma virus enhancer/promoter
    514..694     +  LTR            5' LTR (truncated): truncated 5' long terminal repeat (LTR) from HIV-1
    741..866     +  misc_feature   HIV-1 Ψ: packaging signal of human immunodeficiency virus type 1
    850..1213    +  CDS            HIV-1 gag (fragment): gag protein from human immunodeficiency virus 1; gag
   1359..1592    +  misc_feature   RRE: The Rev response element (RRE) of HIV-1 allows for Rev-dependent mRNA export from the nucleus to the cytoplasm.
   1969..1995    +  CDS            Rev (fragment): human immunodeficiency virus 1 (HIV-1) Rev protein; rev; enhances nuclear export of unspliced and incompletely spliced viral mRNAs
   2012..2512    +  promoter       hPGK promoter: human phosphoglycerate kinase 1 promoter
   2534..2557    +  misc_feature   MCS (fragment): pBluescript multiple cloning site
   2588..3184    +  CDS            pac: PUAC_STRAD - Protein predicted: Swiss-Prot protein existence level 4. Detoxification of puromycin. From Streptomyces alboniger.
   3251..3829    +  CDS            POLG_HCV77 (fragment): Experimental evidence at protein level: Swiss-Prot protein existence level 1. [RNA-directed RNA polymerase]: RNA-dependent RNA polymerase that performs primer-template recognition and RNA synthesis during viral replication. From Hepatitis C virus genotype 1a (isolate H77) (HCV).
   4097..4138    +  CDS            V5 tag: epitope tag from simian virus 5
   4196..4909    +  CDS            EGFP: EGFP is a basic (constitutively fluorescent) green fluorescent protein published in 1996, derived from Aequorea victoria. It is reported to be a rapidly-maturing weak dimer with moderate acid sensitivity.
   4993..5110    +  misc_feature   cPPT/CTS: central polypurine tract and central termination sequence of HIV-1
   5154..5173    +  intron         EF-1α intron A (fragment): truncated intron upstream of the start codon of human EF-1α
   5189..5777    +  misc_feature   WPRE: woodchuck hepatitis virus posttranscriptional regulatory element
   5828..5847    +  misc_feature   cPPT/CTS (fragment): central polypurine tract and central termination sequence of HIV-1
   5849..6082    +  LTR            3' LTR (ΔU3): self-inactivating 3' long terminal repeat (LTR) from HIV-1
   6160..6281    +  polyA_signal   SV40 poly(A) signal: SV40 polyadenylation signal
   6321..6456    +  rep_origin     SV40 ori: SV40 origin of replication
   6477..6495    -  promoter       T7 promoter: promoter for bacteriophage T7 RNA polymerase
   6503..6658    +  CDS            lacZα (fragment): LacZα fragment of β-galactosidase; lacZ fragment
   6663..7091    +  rep_origin     f1 ori (sequence partly withheld): f1 bacteriophage origin of replication; arrow indicates direction of (+) strand synthesis
   7144..7248    +  promoter       AmpR promoter: bla
   7249..8109    +  CDS            AmpR: β-lactamase; bla; confers resistance to ampicillin, carbenicillin, and related antibiotics
   8280..8868    +  rep_origin     ori: high-copy-number ColE1/pMB1/pBR322/pUC origin of replication
