[The description below was written by a language model from this plasmid's Addgene catalogue record and pLannotate feature annotations shown in this document.]
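Description:
PGK-SMASH-NTERM-GFP is a third-generation-style, self-inactivating HIV-1 lentiviral transfer plasmid (about 9 kb) that expresses GFP carrying an N-terminal SMASh degron. It is propagated in E. coli through a high-copy ColE1/pUC origin with ampicillin resistance, and it also carries an f1 origin and remnants of a lac/pBluescript cloning region. The viral portion has an RSV promoter driving a truncated 5' LTR, followed by the Ψ packaging signal with a gag fragment and the RRE for Rev-dependent export. A cPPT/CTS and a WPRE, which enhances transcript expression, lie downstream of the cassette. The viral region ends with a ΔU3 3' LTR, followed by an SV40 poly(A) signal and SV40 origin.

The payload sits downstream of a human PGK promoter. In the annotated order, this promoter is followed by the puromycin N-acetyltransferase gene (pac), a fragment of the hepatitis C virus polyprotein, a V5 epitope tag and EGFP. No separate promoter is annotated for any of these elements. This suggests a single transcription unit, although the feature table does not show how the puromycin marker is separated from the tagged protein. The HCV-derived segment corresponds to the SMASh tag. SMASh is a self-removing degron built on the HCV protease: normally the tag cleaves itself off and leaves the stable protein, whereas an HCV protease inhibitor blocks cleavage so that newly made protein keeps the degron and is degraded.

The GFP insert is flanked by intact BamHI and EcoRI sites, so it can be swapped for a gene of interest. The plasmid therefore serves both as a fluorescent reporter of degron performance and as a subcloning template. It was deposited as part of a comparison of conditional degron technologies for target validation, with puromycin selection of transduced mammalian cells.
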