Addgene plasmid #185771: PGK-SMASH-NTERM-GFP
Purpose: Degron-GFP fusion plasmid with restriction sites BamH1 and EcoR1 around GFP for subcloning
Depositing lab: Alessandra Ianari & William Sellers. Depositing organization: Broad Institute. Publication: Systematic profiling of conditional degron tag technologies for target validation studies. Bondeson DP, Mullin-Bernstein Z, Oliver S, Skipper TA, Atack TC, Bick N, Ching M, Guirguis AA, Kwon J, Langan C, Millson D, Paolella BR, Tran K, Wie SJ, Vazquez F, Tothova Z, Golub TR, Sellers WR, Ianari A. Nat Commun. 2022 Sep 20;13(1):5495. doi: 10.1038/s41467-022-33246-4. PubMed 36127368.
Backbone
  Vector backbone: PGK-SMASH-NTERM
  Vector type: Lentiviral
  Selectable markers: Puromycin
Growth in bacteria
  Bacterial resistance: Ampicillin, 100 μg/mL
  Growth temperature: 30°C
  Growth strain: NEB Stable
  Copy number: High Copy
Gene/Insert
  Gene/Insert name: GFP
  Species: Other
  Insert size (bp): 730
  Mutation: none
  Promoter: PGK
  Tag / fusion protein: V5, SMASh (N terminal on insert)
  Cloning method: Restriction Enzyme; 5′ cloning site BamH1 (not destroyed); 3′ cloning site EcoR1 (not destroyed)
Terms and licenses: Academic/Nonprofit Terms; Industry Terms: Not Available to Industry
How to cite: PGK-SMASH-NTERM-GFP was a gift from Alessandra Ianari & William Sellers (Addgene plasmid # 185771 ; http://n2t.net/addgene:185771 ; RRID:Addgene_185771)
